>Addgene plasmid #60627 | LV-TRE-p65 mouse MyoD-T2A-dsRedExpress2 | depositor full sequence | sequence record 97418 | LV-TRE-p65 mouse MyoD-T2A-dsRedExpress2 sequence 11767 bps
CTAGCTTCTGCAGCACGTGTCTAGAAACGCTGGTCGACAATCAACCTCTGGATTACAAAATTTGTGAAAG
ATTGACTGGTATTCTTAACTATGTTGCTCCTTTTACGCTATGTGGATACGCTGCTTTAATGCCTTTGTAT
CATGCTATTGCTTCCCGTATGGCTTTCATTTTCTCCTCCTTGTATAAATCCTGGTTGCTGTCTCTTTATG
AGGAGTTGTGGCCCGTTGTCAGGCAACGTGGCGTGGTGTGCACTGTGTTTGCTGACGCAACCCCCACTGG
TTGGGGCATTGCCACCACCTGTCAGCTCCTTTCCGGGACTTTCGCTTTCCCCCTCCCTATTGCCACGGCG
GAACTCATCGCCGCCTGCCTTGCCCGCTGCTGGACAGGGGCTCGGCTGTTGGGCACTGACAATTCCGTGG
TGTTGTCGGGGAAGCTGACGTCCTTTCCATGGCTGCTCGCCTGTGTTGCCACCTGGATTCTGCGCGGGAC
GTCCTTCTGCTACGTCCCTTCGGCCCTCAATCCAGCGGACCTTCCTTCCCGCGGCCTGCTGCCGGCTCTG
CGGCCTCTTCCGCGTCTTCGCCTTCGCCCTCAGACGAGTCGGATCTCCCTTTGGGCCGCCTCCCCGCCTG
GAATTCGAGCTCGGTACCTTTAAGACCAATGACTTACAAGGCAGCTGTAGATCTTAGCCACTTTTTAAAA
GAAAAGGGGGGACTGGAAGGGCTAATTCACTCCCAACGAAGACAAGATCTGCTTTTTGCTTGTACTGGGT
CTCTCTGGTTAGACCAGATCTGAGCCTGGGAGCTCTCTGGCTAACTAGGGAACCCACTGCTTAAGCCTCA
ATAAAGCTTGCCTTGAGTGCTTCAAGTAGTGTGTGCCCGTCTGTTGTGTGACTCTGGTAACTAGAGATCC
CTCAGACCCTTTTAGTCAGTGTGGAAAATCTCTAGCAGTAGTAGTTCATGTCATCTTATTATTCAGTATT
TATAACTTGCAAAGAAATGAATATCAGAGAGTGAGAGGAACTTGTTTATTGCAGCTTATAATGGTTACAA
ATAAAGCAATAGCATCACAAATTTCACAAATAAAGCATTTTTTTCACTGCATTCTAGTTGTGGTTTGTCC
AAACTCATCAATGTATCTTATCATGTCTGGCTCTAGCTATCCCGCCCCTAACTCCGCCCAGTTCCGCCCA
TTCTCCGCCCCATGGCTGACTAATTTTTTTTATTTATGCAGAGGCCGAGGCCGCCTCGGCCTCTGAGCTA
TTCCAGAAGTAGTGAGGAGGCTTTTTTGGAGGCCTAGGCTTTTGCGTCGAGACGTACCCAATTCGCCCTA
TAGTGAGTCGTATTACGCGCGCTCACTGGCCGTCGTTTTACAACGTCGTGACTGGGAAAACCCTGGCGTT
ACCCAACTTAATCGCCTTGCAGCACATCCCCCTTTCGCCAGCTGGCGTAATAGCGAAGAGGCCCGCACCG
ATCGCCCTTCCCAACAGTTGCGCAGCCTGAATGGCGAATGGCGCG
[124 nt withheld, positions 1516-1639]
C
[91 nt withheld, positions 1641-1731]
A
[49 nt withheld, positions 1733-1781]
CCTTTGACGTTGGAGTCCACGTTCTTT
[37 nt withheld, positions 1809-1845]
ACCCTATCTCGGTCTATTCTTTTGATTTATAAGGGATTTTGCCGATTTCGGCCTATTGGTTAAAAAATGA
GCTGATTTAACAAAAATTTAACGCGAATTTTAACAAAATATTAACGTTTACAATTTCCCAGGTGGCACTT
TTCGGGGAAATGTGCGCGGAACCCCTATTTGTTTATTTTTCTAAATACATTCAAATATGTATCCGCTCAT
GAGACAATAACCCTGATAAATGCTTCAATAATATTGAAAAAGGAAGAGTATGAGTATTCAACATTTCCGT
GTCGCCCTTATTCCCTTTTTTGCGGCATTTTGCCTTCCTGTTTTTGCTCACCCAGAAACGCTGGTGAAAG
TAAAAGATGCTGAAGATCAGTTGGGTGCACGAGTGGGTTACATCGAACTGGATCTCAACAGCGGTAAGAT
CCTTGAGAGTTTTCGCCCCGAAGAACGTTTTCCAATGATGAGCACTTTTAAAGTTCTGCTATGTGGCGCG
GTATTATCCCGTATTGACGCCGGGCAAGAGCAACTCGGTCGCCGCATACACTATTCTCAGAATGACTTGG
TTGAGTACTCACCAGTCACAGAAAAGCATCTTACGGATGGCATGACAGTAAGAGAATTATGCAGTGCTGC
CATAACCATGAGTGATAACACTGCGGCCAACTTACTTCTGACAACGATCGGAGGACCGAAGGAGCTAACC
GCTTTTTTGCACAACATGGGGGATCATGTAACTCGCCTTGATCGTTGGGAACCGGAGCTGAATGAAGCCA
TACCAAACGACGAGCGTGACACCACGATGCCTGTAGCAATGGCAACAACGTTGCGCAAACTATTAACTGG
CGAACTACTTACTCTAGCTTCCCGGCAACAATTAATAGACTGGATGGAGGCGGATAAAGTTGCAGGACCA
CTTCTGCGCTCGGCCCTTCCGGCTGGCTGGTTTATTGCTGATAAATCTGGAGCCGGTGAGCGTGGGTCTC
GCGGTATCATTGCAGCACTGGGGCCAGATGGTAAGCCCTCCCGTATCGTAGTTATCTACACGACGGGGAG
TCAGGCAACTATGGATGAACGAAATAGACAGATCGCTGAGATAGGTGCCTCACTGATTAAGCATTGGTAA
CTGTCAGACCAAGTTTACTCATATATACTTTAGATTGATTTAAAACTTCATTTTTAATTTAAAAGGATCT
AGGTGAAGATCCTTTTTGATAATCTCATGACCAAAATCCCTTAACGTGAGTTTTCGTTCCACTGAGCGTC
AGACCCCGTAGAAAAGATCAAAGGATCTTCTTGAGATCCTTTTTTTCTGCGCGTAATCTGCTGCTTGCAA
ACAAAAAAACCACCGCTACCAGCGGTGGTTTGTTTGCCGGATCAAGAGCTACCAACTCTTTTTCCGAAGG
TAACTGGCTTCAGCAGAGCGCAGATACCAAATACTGTCCTTCTAGTGTAGCCGTAGTTAGGCCACCACTT
CAAGAACTCTGTAGCACCGCCTACATACCTCGCTCTGCTAATCCTGTTACCAGTGGCTGCTGCCAGTGGC
GATAAGTCGTGTCTTACCGGGTTGGACTCAAGACGATAGTTACCGGATAAGGCGCAGCGGTCGGGCTGAA
CGGGGGGTTCGTGCACACAGCCCAGCTTGGAGCGAACGACCTACACCGAACTGAGATACCTACAGCGTGA
GCTATGAGAAAGCGCCACGCTTCCCGAAGGGAGAAAGGCGGACAGGTATCCGGTAAGCGGCAGGGTCGGA
ACAGGAGAGCGCACGAGGGAGCTTCCAGGGGGAAACGCCTGGTATCTTTATAGTCCTGTCGGGTTTCGCC
ACCTCTGACTTGAGCGTCGATTTTTGTGATGCTCGTCAGGGGGGCGGAGCCTATGGAAAAACGCCAGCAA
CGCGGCCTTTTTACGGTTCCTGGCCTTTTGCTGGCCTTTTGCTCACATGTTCTTTCCTGCGTTATCCCCT
GATTCTGTGGATAACCGTATTACCGCCTTTGAGTGAGCTGATACCGCTCGCCGCAGCCGAACGACCGAGC
GCAGCGAGTCAGTGAGCGAGGAAGCGGAAGAGCGCCCAATACGCAAACCGCCTCTCCCCGCGCGTTGGCC
GATTCATTAATGCAGCTGGCACGACAGGTTTCCCGACTGGAAAGCGGGCAGTGAGCGCAACGCAATTAAT
GTGAGTTAGCTCACTCATTAGGCACCCCAGGCTTTACACTTTATGCTTCCGGCTCGTATGTTGTGTGGAA
TTGTGAGCGGATAACAATTTCACACAGGAAACAGCTATGACCATGATTACGCCAAGCGCGCAATTAACCC
TCACTAAAGGGAACAAAAGCTGGAGCTGCAAGCTTAATGTAGTCTTATGCAATACTCTTGTAGTCTTGCA
ACATGGTAACGATGAGTTAGCAACATGCCTTACAAGGAGAGAAAAAGCACCGTGCATGCCGATTGGTGGA
AGTAAGGTGGTACGATCGTGCCTTATTAGGAAGGCAACAGACGGGTCTGACATGGATTGGACGAACCACT
GAATTGCCGCATTGCAGAGATATTGTATTTAAGTGCCTAGCTCGATACAATAAACGGGTCTCTCTGGTTA
GACCAGATCTGAGCCTGGGAGCTCTCTGGCTAACTAGGGAACCCACTGCTTAAGCCTCAATAAAGCTTGC
CTTGAGTGCTTCAAGTAGTGTGTGCCCGTCTGTTGTGTGACTCTGGTAACTAGAGATCCCTCAGACCCTT
TTAGTCAGTGTGGAAAATCTCTAGCAGTGGCGCCCGAACAGGGACCTGAAAGCGAAAGGGAAACCAGAGC
TCTCTCGACGCAGGACTCGGCTTGCTGAAGCGCGCACGGCAAGAGGCGAGGGGCGGCGACTGGTGAGTAC
GCCAAAAATTTTGACTAGCGGAGGCTAGAAGGAGAGAGATGGGTGCGAGAGCGTCAGTATTAAGCGGGGG
AGAATTAGATCGCGATGGGAAAAAATTCGGTTAAGGCCAGGGGGAAAGAAAAAATATAAATTAAAACATA
TAGTATGGGCAAGCAGGGAGCTAGAACGATTCGCAGTTAATCCTGGCCTGTTAGAAACATCAGAAGGCTG
TAGACAAATACTGGGACAGCTACAACCATCCCTTCAGACAGGATCAGAAGAACTTAGATCATTATATAAT
ACAGTAGCAACCCTCTATTGTGTGCATCAAAGGATAGAGATAAAAGACACCAAGGAAGCTTTAGACAAGA
TAGAGGAAGAGCAAAACAAAAGTAAGACCACCGCACAGCAAGCGGCCGCTGATCTTCAGACCTGGAGGAG
GAGATATGAGGGACAATTGGAGAAGTGAATTATATAAATATAAAGTAGTAAAAATTGAACCATTAGGAGT
AGCACCCACCAAGGCAAAGAGAAGAGTGGTGCAGAGAGAAAAAAGAGCAGTGGGAATAGGAGCTTTGTTC
CTTGGGTTCTTGGGAGCAGCAGGAAGCACTATGGGCGCAGCCTCAATGACGCTGACGGTACAGGCCAGAC
AATTATTGTCTGGTATAGTGCAGCAGCAGAACAATTTGCTGAGGGCTATTGAGGCGCAACAGCATCTGTT
GCAACTCACAGTCTGGGGCATCAAGCAGCTCCAGGCAAGAATCCTGGCTGTGGAAAGATACCTAAAGGAT
CAACAGCTCCTGGGGATTTGGGGTTGCTCTGGAAAACTCATTTGCACCACTGCTGTGCCTTGGAATGCTA
GTTGGAGTAATAAATCTCTGGAACAGATTTGGAATCACACGACCTGGATGGAGTGGGACAGAGAAATTAA
CAATTACACAAGCTTAATACACTCCTTAATTGAAGAATCGCAAAACCAGCAAGAAAAGAATGAACAAGAA
TTATTGGAATTAGATAAATGGGCAAGTTTGTGGAATTGGTTTAACATAACAAATTGGCTGTGGTATATAA
AATTATTCATAATGATAGTAGGAGGCTTGGTAGGTTTAAGAATAGTTTTTGCTGTACTTTCTATAGTGAA
TAGAGTTAGGCAGGGATATTCACCATTATCGTTTCAGACCCACCTCCCAACCCCGAGGGGACCCGACAGG
CCCGAAGGAATAGAAGAAGAAGGTGGAGAGAGAGACAGAGACAGATCCATTCGATTAGTGAACGGATCTC
GACGGTATCGGTTAACTTTTAAAAGAAAAGGGGGGATTGGGGGGTACAGTGCAGGGGAAAGAATAGTAGA
CATAATAGCAACAGACATACAAACTAAAGAATTACAAAAACAAATTACAAAAATTCAAAATTTTATCGAT
CACGAGACTAGCCTCGAGTTTACCACTCCCTATCAGTGATAGAGAAAAGTGAAAGTCGAGTTTACCACTC
CCTATCAGTGATAGAGAAAAGTGAAAGTCGAGTTTACCACTCCCTATCAGTGATAGAGAAAAGTGAAAGT
CGAGTTTACCACTCCCTATCAGTGATAGAGAAAAGTGAAAGTCGAGTTTACCACTCCCTATCAGTGATAG
AGAAAAGTGAAAGTCGAGTTTACCACTCCCTATCAGTGATAGAGAAAAGTGAAAGTCGAGTTTACCACTC
CCTATCAGTGATAGAGAAAAGTGAAAGTCGAGCTCGGTACCCGGGTCGAGTAGGCGTGTACGGTGGGAGG
CCTATATAAGCAGAGCTCGTTTAGTGAACCGTCAGATCGCCTGGAGACGCCATCCACGCTGTTTTGACCT
CCATAGAAGACACCGGGACCGATCCAGCCTCCGCGGCCCCGAATTCGAGCTCGGTACCCGGGGATCCTCT
AGTCAGCTGACGCGCCACCATGTACCTGCCAGATACAGACGATCGTCACCGGATTGAGGAGAAACGTAAA
AGGACATATGAGACCTTCAAGAGCATCATGAAGAAGAGTCCTTTCAGCGGACCCACCGACCCCCGGCCTC
CACCTCGACGCATTGCTGTGCCTTCCCGCAGCTCAGCTTCTGTCCCCAAGCCAGCACCCCAGCCCTATCC
CTTTACGTCATCCCTGAGCACCATCAACTATGATGAGTTTCCCACCATGGTGTTTCCTTCTGGGCAGATC
AGCCAGGCCTCGGCCTTGGCCCCGGCCCCTCCCCAAGTCCTGCCCCAGGCTCCAGCCCCTGCCCCTGCTC
CAGCCATGGTATCAGCTCTGGCCCAGGCCCCAGCCCCTGTCCCAGTCCTAGCCCCAGGCCCTCCTCAGGC
TGTGGCCCCACCTGCCCCCAAGCCCACCCAGGCTGGGGAAGGAACGCTGTCAGAGGCCCTGCTGCAGCTG
CAGTTTGATGATGAAGACCTGGGGGCCTTGCTTGGCAACAGCACAGACCCAGCTGTGTTCACAGACCTGG
CATCCGTCGACAACTCCGAGTTTCAGCAGCTGCTGAACCAGGGCATACCTGTGGCCCCCCACACAACTGA
GCCCATGCTGATGGAGTACCCTGAGGCTATAACTCGCCTAGTGACAGGGGCCCAGAGGCCCCCCGACCCA
GCTCCTGCTCCACTGGGGGCCCCGGGGCTCCCCAATGGCCTCCTTTCAGGAGATGAAGACTTCTCCTCCA
TTGCGGACATGGACTTCTCAGCCCTGCTGAGTCAGGGAGGCAGTGGGGGCGGATCACGACGCGTCATGGA
GCTTCTATCGCCGCCACTCCGGGACATAGACTTGACAGGCCCCGACGGCTCTCTCTGCTCCTTTGAGACA
GCAGACGACTTCTATGATGATCCGTGTTTCGACTCACCAGACCTGCGCTTTTTTGAGGACCTGGACCCGC
GCCTGGTGCACGTGGGAGCCCTCCTGAAACCGGAGGAGCACGCACACTTCTCTACTGCGGTGCACCCAGG
CCCAGGCGCTCGTGAGGATGAGCATGTGCGCGCGCCCAGCGGGCACCACCAGGCGGGTCGCTGCTTGCTG
TGGGCCTGCAAGGCGTGCAAGCGCAAGACCACCAACGCTGATCGCCGCAAGGCCGCCACCATGCGCGAGC
GCCGCCGCCTGAGCAAAGTGAATGAGGCCTTCGAGACGCTCAAGCGCTGCACGTCCAGCAACCCGAACCA
GCGGCTACCCAAGGTGGAGATCCTGCGCAACGCCATCCGCTACATCGAAGGTCTGCAGGCTCTGCTGCGC
GACCAGGACGCCGCGCCCCCTGGCGCCGCTGCCTTCTACGCACCTGGACCGCTGCCCCCAGGCCGTGGCA
GCGAGCACTACAGTGGCGACTCAGACGCGTCCAGCCCGCGCTCCAACTGCTCTGATGGCATGATGGATTA
CAGCGGCCCCCCAAGCGGCCCCCGGCGGCAGAATGGCTACGACACCGCCTACTACAGTGAGGCGGTGCGC
GAGTCCAGGCCAGGGAAGAGTGCGGCTGTGTCGAGCCTCGACTGCCTGTCCAGCATAGTGGAGCGCATCT
CCACAGACAGCCCCGCTGCGCCTGCGCTGCTTTTGGCAGATGCACCACCAGAGTCGCCTCCGGGTCCGCC
AGAGGGGGCATCCCTAAGCGACACAGAACAGGGAACCCAGACCCCGTCTCCCGACGCCGCCCCTCAGTGT
CCTGCAGGCTCAAACCCCAATGCGATTTATCAGGTGCTTATGCATGAGGGCAGAGGAAGTCTTCTAACAT
GCGGTGACGTGGAGGAGAATCCCGGCCCTATGGATAGCACTGAGAACGTCATCAAGCCCTTCATGCGCTT
CAAGGTGCACATGGAGGGCTCCGTGAACGGCCACGAGTTCGAGATCGAGGGCGAGGGCGAGGGCAAGCCC
TACGAGGGCACCCAGACCGCCAAGCTGCAGGTGACCAAGGGCGGCCCCCTGCCCTTCGCCTGGGACATCC
TGTCCCCCCAGTTCCAGTACGGCTCCAAGGTGTACGTGAAGCACCCCGCCGACATCCCCGACTACAAGAA
GCTGTCCTTCCCCGAGGGCTTCAAGTGGGAGCGCGTGATGAACTTCGAGGACGGCGGCGTGGTGACCGTG
ACCCAGGACTCCTCCCTGCAGGACGGCACCTTCATCTACCACGTGAAGTTCATCGGCGTGAACTTCCCCT
CCGACGGCCCCGTAATGCAGAAGAAGACTCTGGGCTGGGAGCCCTCCACCGAGCGCCTGTACCCCCGCGA
CGGCGTGCTGAAGGGCGAGATCCACAAGGCGCTGAAGCTGAAGGGCGGCGGCCACTACCTGGTGGAGTTC
AAGTCAATCTACATGGCCAAGAAGCCCGTGAAGCTGCCCGGCTACTACTACGTGGACTCCAAGCTGGACA
TCACCTCCCACAACGAGGACTACACCGTGGTGGAGCAGTACGAGCGCGCCGAGGCCCGCCACCACCTGTT
CCAGACTCACGGTATGGACGAATTGTACAAGCACGACGAATTGTAAGCTAGCGCGGCCGCATCGATAAGC
TTGTGGACGATATCGAATTCGCACGGGGTTGGGGTTGCGCCTTTTCCAAGGCAGCCCTGGGTTTGCGCAG
GGACGCGGCTGCTCTGGGCGTGGTTCCGGGAAACGCAGCGGCGCCGACCCTGGGTCTCGCACATTCTTCA
CGTCCGTTCGCAGCGTCACCCGGATCTTCGCCGCTACCCTTGTGGGCCCCCCGGCGACGCTTCCTGCTCC
GCCCCTAAGTCGGGAAGGTTCCTTGCGGTTCGCGGCGTGCCGGACGTGACAAACGGAAGCCGCACGTCTC
ACTAGTACCCTCGCAGACGGACAGCGCCAGGGAGCAATGGCAGCGCGCCGACCGCGATGGGCTGTGGCCA
ATAGCGGCTGCTCAGCGGGGCGCGCCGAGAGCAGCGGCCGGGAAGGGGCGGTGCGGGAGGCGGGGTGTGG
GGCGGTAGTGTGGGCCCTGTTCCTGCCCGCGCGGTGTTCCGCATTCTGCAAGCCTCCGGAGCGCACGTCG
GCAGTCGGCTCCCTCGTTGACCGAATCACCGACCTCTCTCCCCAGGGGGGATCCGTTTATCTGCAGAATT
CGCCCTTGACGTCATGTCTAGACTGGACAAGAGCAAAGTCATAAACGGCGCTCTGGAATTACTCAATGGA
GTCGGTATCGAAGGCCTGACGACAAGGAAACTCGCTCAAAAGCTGGGAGTTGAGCAGCCTACCCTGTACT
GGCACGTGAAGAACAAGCGGGCCCTGCTCGATGCCCTGCCAATCGAGATGCTGGACAGGCATCATACCCA
CTTCTGCCCCCTGGAAGGCGAGTCATGGCAAGACTTTCTGCGGAACAACGCCAAGTCATTCCGCTGTGCT
CTCCTCTCACATCGCGACGGGGCTAAAGTGCATCTCGGCACCCGCCCAACAGAGAAACAGTACGAAACCC
TGGAAAATCAGCTCGCGTTCCTGTGTCAGCAAGGCTTCTCCCTGGAGAACGCACTGTACGCTCTGTCCGC
CGTGGGCCACTTTACACTGGGCTGCGTATTGGAGGAACAGGAGCATCAAGTAGCAAAAGAGGAAAGAGAG
ACACCTACCACCGATTCTATGCCCCCACTTCTGAGACAAGCAATTGAGCTGTTCGACCGGCAGGGAGCCG
AACCTGCCTTCCTTTTCGGCCTGGAACTAATCATATGTGGCCTGGAGAAACAGCTAAAGTGCGAAAGCGG
CGGGCCGGCCGACGCCCTTGACGATTTTGACTTAGACATGCTCCCAGCCGATGCCCTTGACGACTTTGAC
CTTGATATGCTGCCTGCTGACGCTCTTGACGATTTTGACCTTGACATGCTCCCCGGGTAACGGACCGGAC
GTCAAGGGCGAATTCCAGCACACTGGGAATTCCGCCCCTCTCCCTCCCCCCCCCCTAACGTTACTGGCCG
AAGCCGCTTGGAATAAGGCCGGTGTGCGTTTGTCTATATGTTATTTTCCACCATATTGCCGTCTTTTGGC
AATGTGAGGGCCCGGAAACCTGGCCCTGTCTTCTTGACGAGCATTCCTAGGGGTCTTTCCCCTCTCGCCA
AAGGAATGCAAGGTCTGTTGAATGTCGTGAAGGAAGCAGTTCCTCTGGAAGCTTCTTGAAGACAAACAAC
GTCTGTAGCGACCCTTTGCAGGCAGCGGAACCCCCCACCTGGCGACAGGTGCCTCTGCGGCCAAAAGCCA
CGTGTATAAGATACACCTGCAAAGGCGGCACAACCCCAGTGCCACGTTGTGAGTTGGATAGTTGTGGAAA
GAGTCAAATGGCTCTCCTCAAGCGTATTCAACAAGGGGCTGAAGGATGCCCAGAAGGTACCCCATTGTAT
GGGATCTGATCTGGGGCCTCGGTGCACATGCTTTACATGTGTTTAGTCGAGGTTAAAAAAACGTCTAGGC
CCCCCGAACCACGGGGACGTGGTTTTCCTTTGAAAAACACGATGATAATATGGCCACAACCATGACCGAG
TACAAGCCCACGGTGCGCCTCGCCACCCGCGACGACGTCCCCAGGGCCGTACGCACCCTCGCCGCCGCGT
TCGCCGACTACCCCGCCACGCGCCACACCGTCGATCCGGACCGCCACATCGAGCGGGTCACCGAGCTGCA
AGAACTCTTCCTCACGCGCGTCGGGCTCGACATCGGCAAGGTGTGGGTCGCGGACGACGGCGCCGCGGTG
GCGGTCTGGACCACGCCGGAGAGCGTCGAAGCGGGGGCGGTGTTCGCCGAGATCGGCCCGCGCATGGCCG
AGTTGAGCGGTTCCCGGCTGGCCGCGCAGCAACAGATGGAAGGCCTCCTGGCGCCGCACCGGCCCAAGGA
GCCCGCGTGGTTCCTGGCCACCGTCGGCGTCTCGCCCGACCACCAGGGCAAGGGTCTGGGCAGCGCCGTC
GTGCTCCCCGGAGTGGAGGCGGCCGAGCGCGCCGGGGTGCCCGCCTTCCTGGAGACCTCCGCGCCCCGCA
ACCTCCCCTTCTACGAGCGGCTCGGCTTCACCGTCACCGCCGACGTCGAGGTGCCCGAAGGACCGCGCAC
CTGGTGCATGACCCGCAAGCCCGGTGCCTGACCAGCACACTGGCGGCCGTTA
Features (pLannotate 1.2.2; 34 found; start..end, strand, type, name):
     39..627     +  misc_feature   WPRE: woodchuck hepatitis virus posttranscriptional regulatory element
    644..712     +  CDS            nef (fragment): NEF_HV1Z2 - Experimental evidence at protein level: Swiss-Prot protein existence level 1. Extracellular Nef protein targets CD4(+) T-lymphocytes for apoptosis by interacting with CXCR4 surface receptors. From Human immunodeficiency virus type 1 group M subtype D (isolate Z2/CDC-Z34) (HIV-1).
    714..947     +  LTR            3' LTR (ΔU3): self-inactivating 3' long terminal repeat (LTR) from HIV-1
   1019..1140    +  polyA_signal   SV40 poly(A) signal: SV40 polyadenylation signal
   1159..1294    +  rep_origin     SV40 ori: SV40 origin of replication
   1327..1345    -  promoter       T7 promoter: promoter for bacteriophage T7 RNA polymerase
   1353..1508    +  CDS            lacZα (fragment): LacZα fragment of β-galactosidase; lacZ fragment
   1516..1971    +  rep_origin     f1 ori (sequence partly withheld): f1 bacteriophage origin of replication; arrow indicates direction of (+) strand synthesis
   2000..2104    +  promoter       AmpR promoter: bla
   2105..2965    +  CDS            AmpR: β-lactamase; bla; confers resistance to ampicillin, carbenicillin, and related antibiotics
   3136..3724    +  rep_origin     ori: high-copy-number ColE1/pMB1/pBR322/pUC origin of replication
   3907..3999    +  CDS            lacI (fragment): lac repressor; lacI; The lac repressor binds to the lac operator to inhibit transcription in E. coli. This inhibition can be relieved by adding lactose or isopropyl-β-D-thiogalactopyranoside (IPTG).
   4012..4033    +  protein_bind   CAP binding site: CAP binding activates transcription in the presence of cAMP. E. coli catabolite activator protein
   4048..4078    +  promoter       lac promoter: promoter for the E. coli lac operon
   4082..4104    +  protein_bind   lac operator (fragment): The lac repressor binds to the lac operator to inhibit transcription in E. coli. This inhibition can be relieved by adding lactose or isopropyl-β-D-thiogalactopyranoside (IPTG). lac repressor encoded by lacI
   4147..4165    +  promoter       T3 promoter: promoter for bacteriophage T3 RNA polymerase
   4193..4414    +  promoter       RSV promoter: Rous sarcoma virus enhancer/promoter
   4421..4601    +  LTR            5' LTR (truncated): truncated 5' long terminal repeat (LTR) from HIV-1
   4645..4770    +  misc_feature   HIV-1 Ψ: packaging signal of human immunodeficiency virus type 1
   4754..5117    +  CDS            HIV-1 gag (fragment): gag protein from human immunodeficiency virus 1; gag
   5212..5548    +  ncRNA          RRE: Accession: RF00036 - HIV Rev response element
   5873..5973    +  CDS            Rev (fragment): human immunodeficiency virus 1 (HIV-1) Rev protein; rev; enhances nuclear export of unspliced and incompletely spliced viral mRNAs
   5992..6109    +  misc_feature   cPPT/CTS: central polypurine tract and central termination sequence of HIV-1
   6142..6412    +  protein_bind   tetracycline response element: contains seven copies of the tetracycline operator tetO tetracycline repressor TetR
   6423..6440    +  misc_feature   MCS (fragment): pUC18/19 multiple cloning site
   6445..6482    +  promoter       minimal CMV promoter: human cytomegalovirus (CMV) immediate early promoter
   6576..6607    +  misc_feature   MCS (fragment): pUC18/19 multiple cloning site
   7048..7404    +  CDS            RelA (p65) AD: transcriptional activation domain of human RelA, also known as p65 (O'Shea and Perkins, 2008)
   7441..8394    +  CDS            Myod1: MYOD1_MOUSE - Also known as Myod. Experimental evidence at protein level: Swiss-Prot protein existence level 1. Acts as a transcriptional activator that promotes transcription of muscle-specific target genes and plays a role in muscle differentiation (PubMed:16901893). Together with MYF5 and MYOG, co-occupies muscle-specific gene promoter core region during myogenesis. Induces fibroblasts to differentiate into myoblasts. Interacts with and is inhibited by the twist protein. This interaction probably involves the basic domains of both proteins (PubMed:21798092, PubMed:3175662). From Mus musculu
   8455..9129    +  CDS            DsRed-Express2: DsRed-Express2 is a basic (constitutively fluorescent) orange fluorescent protein published in 2008, derived from Discosoma sp.. It is reported to be a rapidly-maturing protein.
   9220..9730    +  promoter       hPGK promoter: human phosphoglycerate kinase 1 promoter
   9769..10515   +  CDS            rtTA-Advanced: improved tetracycline-controlled transactivator In the Tet-On® system, rtTA-Advanced binds to the Tet-responsive element and stimulates transcription only in the presence of tetracycline or doxycycline.
  10671..11133   +  misc_feature   IRES: internal ribosome entry site (IRES) of the encephalomyocarditis virus (EMCV)
  11147..11746   +  CDS            PuroR: puromycin N-acetyltransferase; pac from Streptomyces alboniger; confers resistance to puromycin
