[The description below was written by a language model from this plasmid's Addgene catalogue record and pLannotate feature annotations shown in this document.]
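Description:
LV-TRE-p65 mouse MyoD-T2A-dsRedExpress2 is an 11.8 kb third-generation-style, self-inactivating lentiviral transfer plasmid built on the pRRL backbone for doxycycline-inducible expression of an enhanced MyoD transcription factor in mammalian cells. In bacteria it is maintained through a high-copy ColE1/pUC-type origin with ampicillin resistance (an f1 origin is also present), and it is propagated in the recombination-deficient Stbl3 strain, as is usual for plasmids carrying repeated LTRs. The viral genome is transcribed in packaging cells from an RSV promoter fused to a truncated HIV-1 5' LTR. It carries the Ψ packaging signal with a partial gag sequence, the Rev response element, the cPPT/CTS, a WPRE to boost transcript levels, and a ΔU3 3' LTR followed by an SV40 polyadenylation signal.

The payload is an all-in-one Tet-On system. A tetracycline response element with seven tetO copies joined to a minimal CMV promoter drives a fusion of the RelA (p65) transcriptional activation domain to mouse MyoD. This is linked, according to the construct name, through a T2A self-cleaving peptide to the red fluorescent reporter DsRed-Express2, so that fluorescence reports induced cells. Downstream, a constitutive human PGK promoter expresses rtTA-Advanced, which binds the TRE only in the presence of doxycycline, followed by an EMCV IRES and the puromycin resistance gene for selecting transduced cells. According to the associated publication title, fusing a potent activation domain to MyoD is intended to enhance MyoD-driven transdifferentiation of cells toward a myogenic lineage.
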