Addgene plasmid #60627: LV-TRE-p65 mouse MyoD-T2A-dsRedExpress2
Purpose: Expresses p65 mouse MyoD and dsRedExpress2 in response to doxycycline
Depositing lab: Charles Gersbach. Depositing organization: Duke University. Publication: Enhanced MyoD-Induced Transdifferentiation to a Myogenic Lineage by Fusion to a Potent Transactivation Domain. Kabadi AM, Thakore PI, Vockely CM, Ousterout DG, Gibson TM, Guilak F, Reddy TE, Gersbach CA. ACS Synth Biol. 2014 Dec 10. 10.1021/sb500322u PubMed 25494287.
Backbone
  Vector backbone: pRRL
  Backbone size w/o insert (bp): 10000
  Total vector size (bp): 11767
  Vector type: Lentiviral
  Selectable markers: Puromycin
Growth in bacteria
  Bacterial resistance: Ampicillin, 100 μg/mL
  Growth temperature: 37°C
  Growth strain: Stbl3
  Copy number: Unknown
Gene/Insert
  Gene/Insert name: p65 mouse MyoD
  Species: M. musculus (mouse)
  Insert size (bp): 1770
  Promoter: TRE
  Cloning method: Restriction Enzyme; 5′ cloning site MluI (destroyed during cloning); 3′ cloning site NsiI (not destroyed)
  Sequencing primers: 5′ tacggtgggaggcctatataagca; 3′ TCTGGGTGCCCTCGTAGGGCTT
Terms and licenses: Academic/Nonprofit Terms; Industry Terms: Not Available to Industry
How to cite: LV-TRE-p65 mouse MyoD-T2A-dsRedExpress2 was a gift from Charles Gersbach (Addgene plasmid # 60627 ; http://n2t.net/addgene:60627 ; RRID:Addgene_60627)
