>Addgene plasmid #60627 | LV-TRE-p65 mouse MyoD-T2A-dsRedExpress2 | addgene partial sequence | sequence record 98743 | LNCX 5'-AGCTCGTTTAGTGAACCGTCAGATC-3'
GACCTCCATAGAAGACACCGGGACCGATCCAGCCTCCGCGGCCCCGAATTCGAGCTCGGTACCCGGGGAT
CCTCTAGTCAGCTGACGCGCCACCATGTACCTGCCAGATACAGACGATCGTCACCGGATTGAGGAGAAAC
GTAAAAGGACATATGAGACCTTCAAGAGCATCATGAAGAAGAGTCCTTTCAGCGGACCCACCGACCCCCG
GCCTCCACCTCGACGCATTGCTGTGCCTTCCCGCAGCTCAGCTTCTGTCCCCAAGCCAGCACCCCAGCCC
TATCCCTTTACGTCATCCCTGAGCACCATCAACTATGATGAGTTTCCCACCATGGTGTTTCCTTCTGGGC
AGATCAGCCAGGCCTCGGCCTTGGCCCCGGCCCCTCCCCAAGTCCTGCCCCAGGCTCCAGCCCCTGCCCC
TGCTCCAGCCATGGTATCAGCTCTGGCCCAGGCCCCAGCCCCTGTCCCAGTCCTAGCCCCAGGCCCTCCT
CAGGCTGTGGCCCCAC
