>Addgene plasmid #60627 | LV-TRE-p65 mouse MyoD-T2A-dsRedExpress2 | addgene partial sequence | sequence record 98744 | DsRed1-N 5'-GTACTGGAACTGGGGGGACAG-3'
CGCCCTTGGTCACCTGCAGCTTGGCGGTCTGGGTGCCCTCGTAGGGCTTGCCCTCGCCCTCGCCCTCGAT
CTCGAACTCGTGGCCGTTCACGGAGCCCTCCATGTGCACCTTGAAGCGCATGAAGGGCTTGATGACGTTC
TCAGTGCTATCCATAGGGCCGGGATTCTCCTCCACGTCACCGCATGTTAGAAGACTTCCTCTGCCCTCAT
GCATAAGCACCTGATAAATCGCATTGGGGTTTGAGCCTGCAGGACACTGAGGGGCGGCGTCGGGAGACGG
GGTCTGGGTTCCCTGTTCTGTGTCGCTTAGGGATGCCCCCTCTGGCGGACCCGGAGGCGACTCTGGTGGT
GCATCTGCCAAAAGCAGCGCAGGCGCAGCGGGGCTGTCTGTGGAGATGCGCTCCACTATGCTGGACAGGC
AGTCGAGGCTCGACACAGCCGCACTCTTCCCTGGCCTGGACTCGCGCACCGCCTCACTGTAGTAGGCGGT
GTCGTAGCCATTCTGCCGCCGGGGGCCGCTTGGGGGGCCGCTGTAATCCATCATGCCATC
